>Addgene plasmid #46536 | pLVX-Tight-Puro_Sox10 | depositor full sequence | sequence record 109319 | pLVX-Tight-Puro_Sox10 sequence 9163 bps
TGGAAGGGCTAATTCACTCCCAAAGAAGACAAGATATCCTTGATCTGTGGATCTACCACACACAAGGCTA
CTTCCCTGATTAGCAGAACTACACACCAGGGCCAGGGGTCAGATATCCACTGACCTTTGGATGGTGCTAC
AAGCTAGTACCAGTTGAGCCAGATAAGGTAGAAGAGGCCAATAAAGGAGAGAACACCAGCTTGTTACACC
CTGTGAGCCTGCATGGGATGGATGACCCGGAGAGAGAAGTGTTAGAGTGGAGGTTTGACAGCCGCCTAGC
ATTTCATCACGTGGCCCGAGAGCTGCATCCGGAGTACTTCAAGAACTGCTGATATCGAGCTTGCTACAAG
GGACTTTCCGCTGGGGACTTTCCAGGGAGGCGTGGCCTGGGCGGGACTGGGGAGTGGCGAGCCCTCAGAT
CCTGCATATAAGCAGCTGCTTTTTGCCTGTACTGGGTCTCTCTGGTTAGACCAGATCTGAGCCTGGGAGC
TCTCTGGCTAACTAGGGAACCCACTGCTTAAGCCTCAATAAAGCTTGCCTTGAGTGCTTCAAGTAGTGTG
TGCCCGTCTGTTGTGTGACTCTGGTAACTAGAGATCCCTCAGACCCTTTTAGTCAGTGTGGAAAATCTCT
AGCAGTGGCGCCCGAACAGGGACTTGAAAGCGAAAGGGAAACCAGAGGAGCTCTCTCGACGCAGGACTCG
GCTTGCTGAAGCGCGCACGGCAAGAGGCGAGGGGCGGCGACTGGTGAGTACGCCAAAAATTTTGACTAGC
GGAGGCTAGAAGGAGAGAGATGGGTGCGAGAGCGTCAGTATTAAGCGGGGGAGAATTAGATCGCGATGGG
AAAAAATTCGGTTAAGGCCAGGGGGAAAGAAAAAATATAAATTAAAACATATAGTATGGGCAAGCAGGGA
GCTAGAACGATTCGCAGTTAATCCTGGCCTGTTAGAAACATCAGAAGGCTGTAGACAAATACTGGGACAG
CTACAACCATCCCTTCAGACAGGATCAGAAGAACTTAGATCATTATATAATACAGTAGCAACCCTCTATT
GTGTGCATCAAAGGATAGAGATAAAAGACACCAAGGAAGCTTTAGACAAGATAGAGGAAGAGCAAAACAA
AAGTAAGACCACCGCACAGCAAGCGGCCGGCCGCTGATCTTCAGACCTGGAGGAGGAGATATGAGGGACA
ATTGGAGAAGTGAATTATATAAATATAAAGTAGTAAAAATTGAACCATTAGGAGTAGCACCCACCAAGGC
AAAGAGAAGAGTGGTGCAGAGAGAAAAAAGAGCAGTGGGAATAGGAGCTTTGTTCCTTGGGTTCTTGGGA
GCAGCAGGAAGCACTATGGGCGCAGCGTCAATGACGCTGACGGTACAGGCCAGACAATTATTGTCTGGTA
TAGTGCAGCAGCAGAACAATTTGCTGAGGGCTATTGAGGCGCAACAGCATCTGTTGCAACTCACAGTCTG
GGGCATCAAGCAGCTCCAGGCAAGAATCCTGGCTGTGGAAAGATACCTAAAGGATCAACAGCTCCTGGGG
ATTTGGGGTTGCTCTGGAAAACTCATTTGCACCACTGCTGTGCCTTGGAATGCTAGTTGGAGTAATAAAT
CTCTGGAACAGATTTGGAATCACACGACCTGGATGGAGTGGGACAGAGAAATTAACAATTACACAAGCTT
AATACACTCCTTAATTGAAGAATCGCAAAACCAGCAAGAAAAGAATGAACAAGAATTATTGGAATTAGAT
AAATGGGCAAGTTTGTGGAATTGGTTTAACATAACAAATTGGCTGTGGTATATAAAATTATTCATAATGA
TAGTAGGAGGCTTGGTAGGTTTAAGAATAGTTTTTGCTGTACTTTCTATAGTGAATAGAGTTAGGCAGGG
ATATTCACCATTATCGTTTCAGACCCACCTCCCAACCCCGAGGGGACCCGACAGGCCCGAAGGAATAGAA
GAAGAAGGTGGAGAGAGAGACAGAGACAGATCCATTCGATTAGTGAACGGATCTCGACGGTATCGCCTTT
AAAAGAAAAGGGGGGATTGGGGGGTACAGTGCAGGGGAAAGAATAGTAGACATAATAGCAACAGACATAC
AAACTAAAGAACTACAAAAACAAATTACAAAAATTCAAAATTTTCGGGTTTATTACAGGGACAGCAGAGA
TCCAGTTTATCGATGAGGCCCTTTCGTCTTCACTCGAGTTTACTCCCTATCAGTGATAGAGAACGTATGT
CGAGTTTACTCCCTATCAGTGATAGAGAACGATGTCGAGTTTACTCCCTATCAGTGATAGAGAACGTATG
TCGAGTTTACTCCCTATCAGTGATAGAGAACGTATGTCGAGTTTACTCCCTATCAGTGATAGAGAACGTA
TGTCGAGTTTATCCCTATCAGTGATAGAGAACGTATGTCGAGTTTACTCCCTATCAGTGATAGAGAACGT
ATGTCGAGGTAGGCGTGTACGGTGGGAGGCCTATATAAGCAGAGCTCGTTTAGTGAACCGTCAGATCGCC
TGGAGAAGGATCCACCATGGCCGAGGAACAAGACCTATCAGAGGTGGAGCTGAGCCCTGTGGGCTCGGAG
GAACCCCGCTGCCTGTCCCCAGGCAGCGCGCCGTCGCTGGGACCCGACGGCGGCGGCGGTGGCTCGGGCT
TGCGAGCCAGCCCGGGGCCCGGTGAACTGGGCAAGGTCAAGAAGGAACAGCAGGACGGCGAGGCGGACGA
TGACAAGTTCCCCGTGTGCATCCGCGAGGCGGTCAGCCAGGTGCTCAGCGGCTACGACTGGACGCTGGTG
CCCATGCCCGTGCGCGTCAACGGTGCCAGCAAGAGCAAGCCGCACGTCAAGAGGCCCATGAACGCCTTCA
TGGTGTGGGCACAGGCGGCACGCAGAAAGCTAGCCGACCAGTACCCTCACCTCCACAATGCTGAGCTCAG
CAAGACACTAGGCAAGCTCTGGAGGTTGCTGAACGAAAGTGACAAGCGCCCCTTCATTGAGGAGGCTGAG
CGGCTCCGGATGCAGCACAAAAAGGACCATCCGGACTACAAGTACCAACCTCGGCGGCGGAAGAACGGGA
AGGCAGCCCAGGGGGAGGCAGAATGCCCAGGCGGGGAAGCCGAGCAAGGAGGGGCTGCTGCTATTCAGGC
TCACTACAAGAGTGCCCACCTGGACCACCGGCACCCAGAAGAAGGCTCCCCCATGTCAGATGGGAACCCA
GAGCACCCCTCAGGCCAGAGCCATGGCCCCCCAACCCCTCCAACCACCCCAAAGACAGAGCTGCAGTCCG
GCAAGGCAGACCCCAAAAGGGATGGGCGCTCCTTGGGGGAGGGCGGGAAGCCCCACATCGACTTCGGCAA
CGTGGACATCGGGGAGATCAGCCACGAGGTAATGTCCAACATGGAAACCTTTGATGTGACTGAGCTGGAC
CAATACCTGCCACCCAACGGGCACCCAGGCCATGTGGGTAGCTACTCGGCAGCTGGCTATGGGCTGGGCA
GTGCCCTGGCTGTGGCCAGTGGACACTCTGCCTGGATCTCCAAGCCACCAGGTGTGGCTCTGCCCACGGT
CTCGCCCCCTGGTGTGGATGCCAAAGCCCAGGTGAAGACAGAGACCACAGGCCCCCAGGGACCCCCACAC
TACACCGACCAGCCGTCCACTTCCCAGATCGCCTACACCTCCCTCAGTCTGCCCCACTACGGCTCCGCCT
TCCCCTCCATCTCACGACCCCAGTTTGACTATTCTGACCATCAGCCCTCAGGACCCTATTATGGCCATGC
AGGCCAGGCCTCTGGCCTCTATTCAGCCTTTTCTTACATGGGGCCCTCCCAGCGGCCCCTCTACACTGCC
ATCTCTGACCCCAGCCCCTCGGGGCCCCAATCCCACAGTCCCACACACTGGGAGCAGCCAGTATATACGA
CTCTATCCCGACCTTAGGAATTCTACCGGGTAGGGGAGGCGCTTTTCCCAAGGCAGTCTGGAGCATGCGC
TTTAGCAGCCCCGCTGGGCACTTGGCGCTACACAAGTGGCCTCTGGCCTCGCACACATTCCACATCCACC
GGTAGGCGCCAACCGGCTCCGTTCTTTGGTGGCCCCTTCGCGCCACCTTCTACTCCTCCCCTAGTCAGGA
AGTTCCCCCCCGCCCCGCAGCTCGCGTCGTGCAGGACGTGACAAATGGAAGTAGCACGTCTCACTAGTCT
CGTGCAGATGGACAGCACCGCTGAGCAATGGAAGCGGGTAGGCCTTTGGGGCAGCGGCCAATAGCAGCTT
TGCTCCTTCGCTTTCTGGGCTCAGAGGCTGGGAAGGGGTGGGTCCGGGGGCGGGCTCAGGGGCGGGCTCA
GGGGCGGGGCGGGCGCCCGAAGGTCCTCCGGAGGCCCGGCATTCTGCACGCTTCAAAAGCGCACGTCTGC
CGCGCTGTTCTCCTCTTCCTCATCTCCGGGCCTTTCGACCTGCAGCCCAAGCTTACCATGACCGAGTACA
AGCCCACGGTGCGCCTCGCCACCCGCGACGACGTCCCCAGGGCCGTACGCACCCTCGCCGCCGCGTTCGC
CGACTACCCCGCCACGCGCCACACCGTCGATCCGGACCGCCACATCGAGCGGGTCACCGAGCTGCAAGAA
CTCTTCCTCACGCGCGTCGGGCTCGACATCGGCAAGGTGTGGGTCGCGGACGACGGCGCCGCGGTGGCGG
TCTGGACCACGCCGGAGAGCGTCGAAGCGGGGGCGGTGTTCGCCGAGATCGGCCCGCGCATGGCCGAGTT
GAGCGGTTCCCGGCTGGCCGCGCAGCAACAGATGGAAGGCCTCCTGGCGCCGCACCGGCCCAAGGAGCCC
GCGTGGTTCCTGGCCACCGTCGGCGTCTCGCCCGACCACCAGGGCAAGGGTCTGGGCAGCGCCGTCGTGC
TCCCCGGAGTGGAGGCGGCCGAGCGCGCCGGGGTGCCCGCCTTCCTGGAGACCTCCGCGCCCCGCAACCT
CCCCTTCTACGAGCGGCTCGGCTTCACCGTCACCGCCGACGTCGAGGTGCCCGAAGGACCGCGCACCTGG
TGCATGACCCGCAAGCCCGGTGCCTGACGGGGCGCGTCTGGAACAATCAACCTCTGGATTACAAAATTTG
TGAAAGATTGACTGGTATTCTTAACTATGTTGCTCCTTTTACGCTATGTGGATACGCTGCTTTAATGCCT
TTGTATCATGCTATTGCTTCCCGTATGGCTTTCATTTTCTCCTCCTTGTATAAATCCTGGTTGCTGTCTC
TTTATGAGGAGTTGTGGCCCGTTGTCAGGCAACGTGGCGTGGTGTGCACTGTGTTTGCTGACGCAACCCC
CACTGGTTGGGGCATTGCCACCACCTGTCAGCTCCTTTCCGGGACTTTCGCTTTCCCCCTCCCTATTGCC
ACGGCGGAACTCATCGCCGCCTGCCTTGCCCGCTGCTGGACAGGGGCTCGGCTGTTGGGCACTGACAATT
CCGTGGTGTTGTCGGGGAAGCTGACGTCCTTTCCATGGCTGCTCGCCTGTGTTGCCACCTGGATTCTGCG
CGGGACGTCCTTCTGCTACGTCCCTTCGGCCCTCAATCCAGCGGACCTTCCTTCCCGCGGCCTGCTGCCG
GCTCTGCGGCCTCTTCCGCGTCTTCGCCTTCGCCCTCAGACGAGTCGGATCTCCCTTTGGGCCGCCTCCC
CGCCTGGAATTAATTCTGCAGTCGAGACCTAGAAAAACATGGAGCAATCACAAGTAGCAATACAGCAGCT
ACCAATGCTGATTGTGCCTGGCTAGAAGCACAAGAGGAGGAGGAGGTGGGTTTTTCCAGTCACACCTCAG
GTACCTTTAAGACCAATGACTTACAAGGCAGCTGTAGATCTTAGCCACTTTTTAAAAGAAAAGAGGGGAC
TGGAAGGGCTAATTCACTCCCAACGAAGACAAGATATCCTTGATCTGTGGATCTACCACACACAAGGCTA
CTTCCCTGATTAGCAGAACTACACACCAGGGCCAGGGGTCAGATATCCACTGACCTTTGGATGGTGCTAC
AAGCTAGTACCAGTTGAGCCAGATAAGGTAGAAGAGGCCAATAAAGGAGAGAACACCAGCTTGTTACACC
CTGTGAGCCTGCATGGGATGGATGACCCGGAGAGAGAAGTGTTAGAGTGGAGGTTTGACAGCCGCCTAGC
ATTTCATCACGTGGCCCGAGAGCTGCATCCGGAGTACTTCAAGAACTGCTGATATCGAGCTTGCTACAAG
GGACTTTCCGCTGGGGACTTTCCAGGGAGGCGTGGCCTGGGCGGGACTGGGGAGTGGCGAGCCCTCAGAT
CCTGCATATAAGCAGCTGCTTTTTGCCTGTACTGGGTCTCTCTGGTTAGACCAGATCTGAGCCTGGGAGC
TCTCTGGCTAACTAGGGAACCCACTGCTTAAGCCTCAATAAAGCTTGCCTTGAGTGCTTCAAGTAGTGTG
TGCCCGTCTGTTGTGTGACTCTGGTAACTAGAGATCCCTCAGACCCTTTTAGTCAGTGTGGAAAATCTCT
AGCAGTAGTAGTTCATGTCATCTTATTATTCAGTATTTATAACTTGCAAAGAAATGAATATCAGAGAGTG
AGAGGCCTTGACATTGCTAGCGTTTTACCGTCGACCTCTAGCTAGAGCTTGGCGTAATCATGGTCATAGC
TGTTTCCTGTGTGAAATTGTTATCCGCTCACAATTCCACACAACATACGAGCCGGAAGCATAAAGTGTAA
AGCCTGGGGTGCCTAATGAGTGAGCTAACTCACATTAATTGCGTTGCGCTCACTGCCCGCTTTCCAGTCG
GGAAACCTGTCGTGCCAGCTGCATTAATGAATCGGCCAACGCGCGGGGAGAGGCGGTTTGCGTATTGGGC
GCTCTTCCGCTTCCTCGCTCACTGACTCGCTGCGCTCGGTCGTTCGGCTGCGGCGAGCGGTATCAGCTCA
CTCAAAGGCGGTAATACGGTTATCCACAGAATCAGGGGATAACGCAGGAAAGAACATGTGAGCAAAAGGC
CAGCAAAAGGCCAGGAACCGTAAAAAGGCCGCGTTGCTGGCGTTTTTCCATAGGCTCCGCCCCCCTGACG
AGCATCACAAAAATCGACGCTCAAGTCAGAGGTGGCGAAACCCGACAGGACTATAAAGATACCAGGCGTT
TCCCCCTGGAAGCTCCCTCGTGCGCTCTCCTGTTCCGACCCTGCCGCTTACCGGATACCTGTCCGCCTTT
CTCCCTTCGGGAAGCGTGGCGCTTTCTCATAGCTCACGCTGTAGGTATCTCAGTTCGGTGTAGGTCGTTC
GCTCCAAGCTGGGCTGTGTGCACGAACCCCCCGTTCAGCCCGACCGCTGCGCCTTATCCGGTAACTATCG
TCTTGAGTCCAACCCGGTAAGACACGACTTATCGCCACTGGCAGCAGCCACTGGTAACAGGATTAGCAGA
GCGAGGTATGTAGGCGGTGCTACAGAGTTCTTGAAGTGGTGGCCTAACTACGGCTACACTAGAAGAACAG
TATTTGGTATCTGCGCTCTGCTGAAGCCAGTTACCTTCGGAAAAAGAGTTGGTAGCTCTTGATCCGGCAA
ACAAACCACCGCTGGTAGCGGTTTTTTTGTTTGCAAGCAGCAGATTACGCGCAGAAAAAAAGGATCTCAA
GAAGATCCTTTGATCTTTTCTACGGGGTCTGACGCTCAGTGGAACGAAAACTCACGTTAAGGGATTTTGG
TCATGAGATTATCAAAAAGGATCTTCACCTAGATCCTTTTAAATTAAAAATGAAGTTTTAAATCAATCTA
AAGTATATATGAGTAAACTTGGTCTGACAGTTACCAATGCTTAATCAGTGAGGCACCTATCTCAGCGATC
TGTCTATTTCGTTCATCCATAGTTGCCTGACTCCCCGTCGTGTAGATAACTACGATACGGGAGGGCTTAC
CATCTGGCCCCAGTGCTGCAATGATACCGCGAGACCCACGCTCACCGGCTCCAGATTTATCAGCAATAAA
CCAGCCAGCCGGAAGGGCCGAGCGCAGAAGTGGTCCTGCAACTTTATCCGCCTCCATCCAGTCTATTAAT
TGTTGCCGGGAAGCTAGAGTAAGTAGTTCGCCAGTTAATAGTTTGCGCAACGTTGTTGCCATTGCTACAG
GCATCGTGGTGTCACGCTCGTCGTTTGGTATGGCTTCATTCAGCTCCGGTTCCCAACGATCAAGGCGAGT
TACATGATCCCCCATGTTGTGCAAAAAAGCGGTTAGCTCCTTCGGTCCTCCGATCGTTGTCAGAAGTAAG
TTGGCCGCAGTGTTATCACTCATGGTTATGGCAGCACTGCATAATTCTCTTACTGTCATGCCATCCGTAA
GATGCTTTTCTGTGACTGGTGAGTACTCAACCAAGTCATTCTGAGAATAGTGTATGCGGCGACCGAGTTG
CTCTTGCCCGGCGTCAATACGGGATAATACCGCGCCACATAGCAGAACTTTAAAAGTGCTCATCATTGGA
AAACGTTCTTCGGGGCGAAAACTCTCAAGGATCTTACCGCTGTTGAGATCCAGTTCGATGTAACCCACTC
GTGCACCCAACTGATCTTCAGCATCTTTTACTTTCACCAGCGTTTCTGGGTGAGCAAAAACAGGAAGGCA
AAATGCCGCAAAAAAGGGAATAAGGGCGACACGGAAATGTTGAATACTCATACTCTTCCTTTTTCAATAT
TATTGAAGCATTTATCAGGGTTATTGTCTCATGAGCGGATACATATTTGAATGTATTTAGAAAAATAAAC
AAATAGGGGTTCCGCGCACATTTCCCCGAAAAGTGCCACCTGACGTCGACGGATCGGGAGATCAACTTGT
TTATTGCAGCTTATAATGGTTACAAATAAAGCAATAGCATCACAAATTTCACAAATAAAGCATTTTTTTC
ACTGCATTCTAGTTGTGGTTTGTCCAAACTCATCAATGTATCTTATCATGTCTGGATCAACTGGATAACT
CAAGCTAACCAAAATCATCCCAAACTTCCCACCCCATACCCTATTACCACTGCCAATTACCTAGTGGTTT
CATTTACTCTAAACCTGTGATTCCTCTGAATTATTTTCATTTTAAAGAAATTGTATTTGTTAAATATGTA
CTACAAACTTAGTAGTTTTTAAAGAAATTGTATTTGTTAAATATGTACTACAAACTTAGTAGT
Features (pLannotate 1.2.2; 23 found; start..end, strand, type, name):
    377..634     +  LTR            5' LTR (truncated): truncated 5' long terminal repeat (LTR) from HIV-1
    681..806     +  misc_feature   HIV-1 Ψ: packaging signal of human immunodeficiency virus type 1
    790..1128    +  CDS            HIV-1 gag (fragment): gag protein from human immunodeficiency virus 1; gag
   1303..1536    +  misc_feature   RRE: The Rev response element (RRE) of HIV-1 allows for Rev-dependent mRNA export from the nucleus to the cytoplasm.
   1913..2013    +  CDS            Rev (fragment): human immunodeficiency virus 1 (HIV-1) Rev protein; rev; enhances nuclear export of unspliced and incompletely spliced viral mRNAs
   2028..2144    +  misc_feature   cPPT/CTS: central polypurine tract and central termination sequence of HIV-1
   2206..2520    +  promoter       tight TRE promoter: Tet-responsive promoter PTight, consisting of seven tet operator sequences followed by the minimal CMV promoter
   2537..3934    +  CDS            Sox10: SOX10_MOUSE - Also known as Sox-10, Sox21. Experimental evidence at protein level: Swiss-Prot protein existence level 1. Transcription factor that plays a central role in developing and mature glia (PubMed:24204311, PubMed:27532821). Specifically activates expression of myelin genes, during oligodendrocyte (OL) maturation, such as DUSP15 and MYRF, thereby playing a central role in oligodendrocyte maturation and CNS myelination (PubMed:24204311, PubMed:27532821). Once induced, MYRF cooperates with SOX10 to implement the myelination program (PubMed:24204311). Transcriptional activator of MITF, a
   3948..4447    +  promoter       PGK promoter: mouse phosphoglycerate kinase 1 promoter
   4468..5067    +  CDS            PuroR: puromycin N-acetyltransferase; pac from Streptomyces alboniger; confers resistance to puromycin
   5085..5673    +  misc_feature   WPRE: woodchuck hepatitis virus posttranscriptional regulatory element
   5690..5794    +  CDS            nef (fragment): NEF_HV1Z2 - Experimental evidence at protein level: Swiss-Prot protein existence level 1. Extracellular Nef protein targets CD4(+) T-lymphocytes for apoptosis by interacting with CXCR4 surface receptors. From Human immunodeficiency virus type 1 group M subtype D (isolate Z2/CDC-Z34) (HIV-1).
   5793..6209    +  CDS            nef (fragment): NEF_HV1BR - Experimental evidence at protein level: Swiss-Prot protein existence level 1. Extracellular Nef protein targets CD4(+) T-lymphocytes for apoptosis by interacting with CXCR4 surface receptors (PubMed:14990729). From Human immunodeficiency virus type 1 group M subtype B (isolate BRU/LAI) (HIV-1).
   6257..6514    +  LTR            5' LTR (truncated): truncated 5' long terminal repeat (LTR) from HIV-1
   6667..6683    -  protein_bind   lac operator: The lac repressor binds to the lac operator to inhibit transcription in E. coli. This inhibition can be relieved by adding lactose or isopropyl-β-D-thiogalactopyranoside (IPTG). lac repressor encoded by lacI
   6691..6721    -  promoter       lac promoter: promoter for the E. coli lac operon
   6736..6757    -  protein_bind   CAP binding site: CAP binding activates transcription in the presence of cAMP. E. coli catabolite activator protein
   6770..6862    -  CDS            lacI (fragment): lac repressor; lacI; The lac repressor binds to the lac operator to inhibit transcription in E. coli. This inhibition can be relieved by adding lactose or isopropyl-β-D-thiogalactopyranoside (IPTG).
   7045..7630    -  rep_origin     ori: high-copy-number ColE1/pMB1/pBR322/pUC origin of replication
   7801..8661    -  CDS            AmpR: β-lactamase; bla; confers resistance to ampicillin, carbenicillin, and related antibiotics
   8662..8766    -  promoter       AmpR promoter: bla
   8814..8948    +  polyA_signal   SV40 poly(A) signal: SV40 polyadenylation signal
   9163..329     +  CDS            nef (fragment) (across the origin): NEF_HV1BR - Experimental evidence at protein level: Swiss-Prot protein existence level 1. Extracellular Nef protein targets CD4(+) T-lymphocytes for apoptosis by interacting with CXCR4 surface receptors (PubMed:14990729). From Human immunodeficiency virus type 1 group M subtype B (isolate BRU/LAI) (HIV-1).
