[The description below was written by a language model from this plasmid's Addgene catalogue record and pLannotate feature annotations shown in this document.]
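Description:
pLVX-Tight-Puro_Sox10 is an HIV-1-based lentiviral transfer plasmid built on the Clontech pLVX-Tight-Puro backbone, carrying the mouse Sox10 coding sequence for doxycycline-controlled expression in mammalian cells. The 9,163 bp plasmid is propagated in E. coli through a high-copy ColE1/pUC-type origin and an ampicillin resistance gene (β-lactamase with its own promoter). Remnants of the lac promoter/operator region and an SV40 poly(A) signal also lie in the bacterial backbone.

Between the two annotated LTRs sit the elements needed for packaging and transduction. These are the Ψ packaging signal with an adjoining gag fragment, the Rev response element for Rev-dependent export of the genomic RNA, and the cPPT/CTS, which aids nuclear import of the reverse-transcribed genome. Short nef and rev matches reflect residual HIV-1 sequence flanking the LTRs and RRE rather than functional genes.

The payload has two units. The tight TRE promoter (seven tet operators upstream of a minimal CMV promoter) drives Sox10, so transcription depends on a tetracycline-controlled transactivator. This plasmid does not encode the transactivator, which must be supplied separately. Downstream, a mouse PGK promoter constitutively expresses puromycin N-acetyltransferase, allowing selection of transduced cells independently of induction. A WPRE follows to enhance transcript stability and expression.

Sox10 is a transcription factor central to glial development and oligodendrocyte maturation. The associated publication used transcription-factor-mediated reprogramming to convert fibroblasts into expandable, myelinogenic oligodendrocyte progenitor cells. The construct therefore suits inducible Sox10 delivery in reprogramming and glial lineage studies.
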