Addgene plasmid #46536: pLVX-Tight-Puro_Sox10
Purpose: A lentiviral vector for the expression of mouse Sox10 under doxycyline control.
Depositing lab: Paul Tesar. Depositing organization: Case Western Reserve University. Publication: Transcription factor-mediated reprogramming of fibroblasts to expandable, myelinogenic oligodendrocyte progenitor cells. Najm FJ, Lager AM, Zaremba A, Wyatt K, Caprariello AV, Factor DC, Karl RT, Maeda T, Miller RH, Tesar PJ. Nat Biotechnol. 2013 May;31(5):426-33. doi: 10.1038/nbt.2561. Epub 2013 Apr 14. PubMed 23584611.
Backbone
  Vector backbone: pLVX-Tight-Puro
  Backbone manufacturer: Clontech
  Backbone size w/o insert (bp): 7791
  Total vector size (bp): 9163
  Vector type: Mammalian Expression, Bacterial Expression, Lentiviral
  Selectable markers: Puromycin
Growth in bacteria
  Bacterial resistance: Ampicillin, 100 μg/mL
  Growth temperature: 37°C
  Growth strain: NEB Stable
  Copy number: High Copy
Gene/Insert
  Gene/Insert name: Sox10
  Species: M. musculus (mouse)
  Entrez Gene: Sox10 (a.k.a. Dom, Sox21, gt)
Terms and licenses: Academic/Nonprofit Terms; Industry Terms: Not Available to Industry
How to cite: pLVX-Tight-Puro_Sox10 was a gift from Paul Tesar (Addgene plasmid # 46536 ; http://n2t.net/addgene:46536 ; RRID:Addgene_46536)
