>Addgene plasmid #46536 | pLVX-Tight-Puro_Sox10 | addgene partial sequence | sequence record 111856 | pCEP-fwd 5'-AGAGCTCGTTTAGTGAACCG-3'
CATGGCCGAGGAACAAGACCTATCAGAGGTGGAGCTGAGCCCTGTGGGCTCGGAGGAACCCCGCTGCCTG
TCCCCAGGCAGCGCGCCGTCGCTGGGACCCGACGGCGGCGGCGGTGGCTCGGGCTTGCGAGCCAGCCCGG
GGCCCGGTGAACTGGGCAAGGTCAAGAAGGAACAGCAGGACGGCGAGGCGGACGATGACAAGTTCCCCGT
GTGCATCCGCGAGGCGGTCAGCCAGGTGCTCAGCGGCTACGACTGGACGCTGGTGCCCATGCCCGTGCGC
GTCAACGGTGCCAGCAAGAGCAAGCCGCACGTCAAGAGGCCCATGAACGCCTTCATGGTGTGGGCACAGG
CGGCACGCAGAAAGCTAGCCGACCAGTACCCTCACCTCCACAATGCTGAGCTCAGCAAGACACTAGGCAA
GCTCTGGAGGTTGCTGAACGAAAGTGACAAGCGCCCCTTCATTGAGGAGGCTGAGCGGCTCCGGATGCAG
CACAAAAAGGACCATCCGGACTACAAGTACCAACCTCGGCGGCGGAAGAACGGGAAGGCAGCCCAGGGGG
AGGCAGAATGCCCAGGCGGGGAAGCCGAGCAAGGAGGGGCTGCTGCTATTCAGGCTCACTACAAGAGTGC
CCACCTGGACCACCGGCACCCAGAAGAAGGCTCCCCCATGTCAGATGGGAACCCAGAGCACCCCTCAGGC
CAGAGCCATGGCCCCCCAACCCCTCCAACCACCCCAAAGACAGAGCTGCAGTCCGGCAAGGCAGACCCCA
AAAGGGATGGGCGCTCCTTGGGGGAGGGCGGGAAGCCCCACATCGACTTCGGCAACGTGGACATCGGGGA
GATCAGCCACGAGGTAATGTCCAACATGGAAACCTTTGATGTGACTGAGCTGGACCAATACCTGCCACCC
AACGGGCACCCAGGCCATGTGGGTAGCTACTCGGCAGCTGGCTATGGGCTGGGCAGTGCCCTGGCTGTG
