>Addgene plasmid #46536 | pLVX-Tight-Puro_Sox10 | addgene partial sequence | sequence record 131457 | pPHAGE-3 5'-GCT CCA GAC TGC CTT GGG AAA AGC-3'
AATTCCTAAGGTCGGGATAGAGTCGTATATACTGGCTGCTCCCAGTGTGTGGGACTGTGGGATTGGGGCC
CCGAGGGGCTGGGGTCAGAGATGGCAGTGTAGAGGGGCCGCTGGGAGGGCCCCATGTAAGAAAAGGCTGA
ATAGAGGCCAGAGGCCTGGCCTGCATGGCCATAATAGGGTCCTGAGGGCTGATGGTCAGAATAGTCAAAC
TGGGGTCGTGAGATGGAGGGGAAGGCGGAGCCGTAGTGGGGCAGACTGAGGGAGGTGTAGGCGATCTGGG
AAGTGGACGGCTGGTCGGTGTAGTGTGGGGGTCCCTGGGGGCCTGTGGTCTCTGTCTTCACCTGGGCTTT
GGCATCCACACCAGGGGGCGAGACCGTGGGCAGAGCCACACCTGGTGGCTTGGAGATCCAGGCAGAGTGT
CCACTGGCCACAGCCAGGGCACTGCCCAGCCCATAGCCAGCTGCCGAGTAGCTACCCACATGGCCTGGGT
GCCCGTTGGGTGGCAGGTATTGGTCCAGCTCAGTCACATCAAAGGTTTCCATGTTGGACATTACCTCGTG
GCTGATCTCCCCGATGTCCACGTTGCCGAAGTCGATGTGGGGCTTCCCGCCCTCCCCCAAGGAGCGCCCA
TCCCTTTTGGGGTCTGCCTTGCCGGACTGCAGCTCTGTCTTTGGGGTGGTTGGAGGGGTTGGGGGGCCAT
GGCTCTGGCCTGAGGGGTGCTCTGGGTTCCCATCTGACATGGGGGAGCCTTCTTCTGGGTGCCGGTGGTC
CAGGTGGGCACTCTTGTAGTGAGCCTGAATAGCAGCAGCCCCTCCTTGCTCGGCTTCCCCGCCTGGGCAT
TCTGCCTCCCCCTGGGCTGCCTTCCCGTTCTTCCGCCGCCGAGGTTGGTACTTGTAGTCCGGATGGTCCT
TTTTGTGCTGCATCCGGAGCCGCTCAGCCTCCTCAATGAAGGGGCGCTTGTCACTTTCGTTCAGCAACCT
CCAGAGCTTGCCTAGTGTCTTGCTGAGCTCAGCATTGTGGA
